Addgene plasmid #66513: TAAR9-Tango
Purpose: Expression of G protein-coupled receptors for PRESTO-Tango: parallel receptorome expression and screening via transcriptional output, with transcriptional activation following arrestin translocation
Depositing lab: Bryan Roth. Publication: PRESTO-Tango as an open-source resource for interrogation of the druggable human GPCRome. Kroeze WK, Sassano MF, Huang XP, Lansu K, McCorvy JD, Giguere PM, Sciaky N, Roth BL. Nat Struct Mol Biol. 2015 May;22(5):362-9. doi: 10.1038/nsmb.3014. Epub 2015 Apr 20. PubMed 25895059.
Backbone
  Vector backbone: empty Tango
  Backbone size w/o insert (bp): 6632
  Vector type: Mammalian Expression
  Selectable markers: Neomycin (select with G418)
Growth in bacteria
  Bacterial resistance: Ampicillin, 100 μg/mL
  Growth temperature: 37°C
  Growth strain: DH5alpha
  Copy number: High Copy
Gene/Insert
  Gene/Insert name: TAAR9
  Species: H. sapiens (human)
  Insert size (bp): 1044
  Entrez Gene: TAAR9 (a.k.a. TA3, TAR3, TAR9, TRAR3)
  Promoter: CMV
  Tag / fusion protein: FLAG (N terminal on backbone)
  Cloning method: Restriction Enzyme; 5′ cloning site NotI (not destroyed); 3′ cloning site XhoI (unknown if destroyed)
  Sequencing primers: 5′ CMV-F; 3′ Tet-R
Terms and licenses: Academic/Nonprofit Terms; Industry Terms: Not Available to Industry
Depositor comments: Please note: Most of the PRESTO-Tango vectors do not contain the XhoI cut site downstream of the tTA sequence and instead carry an XbaI site. If you need to perform an XhoI digest we recommend sequencing with a forward primer at the C-terminus of tTA to determine which of the two sites is present. Suggested primer: 5-gagctccacttagacggcgagg-3. Original backbone was pcDNA3.1(+). These plasmids were generated as part of the Illuminating the Druggable Genome (IDG) program sponsored by the NIH Common Fund. The goal of this program is to identify, gather, and distribute information and resources for proteins that currently are not well-studied yet belong to commonly drug-targeted protein families: protein kinases, non-olfactory G-protein coupled receptors (GPCRs), and ion channels. The IDG program is designed to develop fundamental research tools for understudied proteins, elucidate their function, and disseminate the IDG-related resources and data to the greater scientific community.
How to cite: TAAR9-Tango was a gift from Bryan Roth (Addgene plasmid # 66513 ; http://n2t.net/addgene:66513 ; RRID:Addgene_66513)
