[The description below was written by a language model from this plasmid's Addgene catalogue record.]
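Description:
TAAR9-Tango is a mammalian expression plasmid from the PRESTO-Tango collection, built on an "empty Tango" backbone that was itself derived from pcDNA3.1(+). It is propagated in E. coli as a high-copy plasmid under ampicillin selection and carries a neomycin resistance marker, allowing G418 selection of transfected mammalian cells. The roughly 1 kb insert is the human trace amine-associated receptor 9 (TAAR9) coding sequence, placed under the CMV promoter for strong constitutive expression. It was cloned by restriction enzymes, with NotI at the 5′ end. The backbone supplies an N-terminal FLAG tag, which can be used to detect the receptor.

The record indicates that a tTA (tetracycline transactivator) sequence lies downstream of the receptor, consistent with the Tango assay design, in which arrestin translocation to an activated receptor leads to transcriptional activation and a measurable reporter output. The other elements linking the receptor to tTA, and the reporter components needed in the host cells, are not itemised in the record. No feature table is provided, so the exact arrangement of these parts cannot be confirmed here. The depositor notes that most vectors in this series carry an XbaI site rather than the nominal XhoI site downstream of tTA, so the identity of the 3′ site in a given clone should be checked by sequencing.

The construct is intended for parallel screening of ligand activity across the GPCR family through an arrestin-recruitment readout. It was generated within a programme aimed at providing tools for understudied members of druggable protein families, including non-olfactory GPCRs such as TAAR9.
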