>Addgene plasmid #66513 | TAAR9-Tango | depositor partial sequence | sequence record 113640 | TAAR9
ATGGTGAATAATTTCTCCCAGGCCGAAGCCGTTGAGTTGTGCTATAAGAACGTGAACGAATCTTGTATCA
AGACCCCCTACTCCCCAGGGCCGAGGAGTATACTGTACGCGGTCCTGGGCTTCGGTGCCGTGCTGGCCGC
ATTTGGCAATCTCTTGGTGATGATTGCGATCCTGCATTTCAAGCAGCTGCACACCCCCACCAATTTCCTG
ATAGCGTCCCTCGCTTGTGCTGACTTCCTGGTCGGGGTTACTGTAATGCCTTTTAGCACCGTTCGAAGTG
TTGAGAGCTGCTGGTATTTCGGTGACTCATACTGTAAGTTTCATACCTGCTTTGACACAAGTTTCTGCTT
TGCTTCATTGTTTCACCTCTGCTGTATCTCCGTCGACCGATATATCGCTGTCACAGACCCACTTACTTAC
CCCACAAAATTTACCGTGAGCGTCTCCGGCATTTGTATCGTCCTGTCCTGGTTTTTCAGTGTGACATACT
CCTTCAGCATTTTTTACACAGGTGCCAACGAGGAAGGGATCGAAGAGCTTGTGGTGGCACTTACATGCGT
GGGCGGATGCCAGGCTCCATTGAATCAGAATTGGGTGCTGCTCTGTTTCCTGCTTTTCTTTATTCCGAAC
GTCGCTATGGTGTTTATTTACTCCAAGATCTTTCTCGTTGCTAAGCACCAAGCAAGGAAAATCGAGTCTA
CAGCTTCTCAGGCTCAGTCATCAAGCGAGTCTTATAAGGAAAGGGTCGCTAAGCGCGAGAGAAAAGCGGC
TAAGACCCTGGGTATCGCCATGGCCGCCTTTCTGGTGTCTTGGTTGCCGTACTTGGTGGACGCCGTGATT
GACGCTTATATGAACTTCATAACGCCACCCTATGTTTATGAGATCCTGGTGTGGTGCGTCTACTATAATT
CAGCAATGAATCCACTGATTTACGCCTTCTTCTATCAATGGTTCGGAAAAGCAATCAAATTGATCGTCTC
CGGTAAGGTATTGAGAACCGACAGTTCAACCACCAACCTTTTTAGTGAGGAAGTGGAGACCGAT
