>Addgene plasmid #66513 | TAAR9-Tango | addgene partial sequence | sequence record 121541 | CMV-F 5'-CGCAAATGGGCGGTAGGCGTG-3'
GCTCTCTGGCTAACTAGAGAACCCACTGCTTACTGGCTTATCGAAATTAATACGACTCACTATAGGGAGA
CCCAAGCTGGCTAGCGTTTAAACTTAAGCTTGGTACCGAGCTCGGATCCACTAGTCCAGTGTGGTGGAAT
TCTGCAGATATCCAGCACAGTGGCGGCCGCGCCACCATGAAGACGATCATCGCCCTGAGCTACATCTTCT
GCCTGGTATTCGCCGACTACAAGGACGATGATGACGCCAGCATCGATATGGTGAATAATTTCTCCCAGGC
CGAAGCCGTTGAGTTGTGCTATAAGAACGTGAACGAATCTTGTATCAAGACCCCCTACTCCCCAGGGCCG
AGGAGTATACTGTACGCGGTCCTGGGCTTCGGTGCCGTGCTGGCCGCATTTGGCAATCTCTTGGTGATGA
TTGCGATCCTGCATTTCAAGCAGCTGCACACCCCCACCAATTTCCTGATAGCGTCCCTCGCTTGTGCTGA
CTTCCTGGTCGGGGTTACTGTAATGCCTTTTAGCACCGTTCGAAGTGTTGAGAGCTGCTGGTATTTCGGT
GACTCATACTGTAAGTTTCATACCTGCTTTGACACAAGTTTCTGCTTTGCTTCATTGTTTCACCTCTGCT
GTATCTCCGTCGACCGATATATCGCTGTCACAGACCCACTTACTTACCCCACAAAATTTACCGTGAGCGT
CTCCGGCATTTGTATCGTCCTGTCCTGGTTTTTCAGTGTGACATACTCCTTCAGCATTTTTTACACAGGT
GCCAACGAGGAAGGGATCGAAGAGCTTGTGGTGGCACTTACATGCGTGGGCGGATGCCAGGCTCCATTGA
ATCAGAATTGGGTGCTGCTCTGTTTCCTGCTTTTCTTTATTCCGAACGTCGCTATGGTGTTTATTTACTC
CAAGATCTTTCTCGTTG
