>Addgene plasmid #66513 | TAAR9-Tango | addgene partial sequence | sequence record 121542 | Tet-R 5'-GGCGAGTTTACGGGTTGTTA-3'
GCTCTAATGCGCTGTTAATCACTTTACTTTTATCTAATCTTAGCTGGAAGTACAGGTTCTCACCGGTCGA
TGAAGTGTCCTTGGCCAGGGAGGAGCTGGCGGTGGTGCAGGACTCATCTTGGGGACCCAGGCTGGGTGGG
GTGCGTCCACCGGTATCGATATCGGTCTCCACTTCCTCACTAAAAAGGTTGGTGGTTGAACTGTCGGTTC
TCAATACCTTACCGGAGACGATCAATTTGATTGCTTTTCCGAACCATTGATAGAAGAAGGCGTAAATCAG
TGGATTCATTGCTGAATTATAGTAGACGCACCACACCAGGATCTCATAAACATAGGGTGGCGTTATGAAG
TTCATATAAGCGTCAATCACGGCGTCCACCA
