LOCUS       Exported 6632 bp ds-DNA linear SYN 31-MAY-2021
DEFINITION  Expression of G protein-coupled receptors for PRESTO-Tango: parallel
            receptorome expression and screening via transcriptional output,
            with transcriptional activation following arrestin translocation.
ACCESSION   .
VERSION     .
KEYWORDS    TAAR9-Tango
SOURCE      synthetic DNA construct
  ORGANISM  synthetic DNA construct
REFERENCE   1 (bases 1 to 6632)
  AUTHORS   Kroeze WK, Sassano MF, Huang XP, Lansu K, McCorvy JD, Giguere PM,
            Sciaky N, Roth BL
  TITLE     PRESTO-Tango as an open-source resource for interrogation of the
            druggable human GPCRome.
  JOURNAL   Nat Struct Mol Biol. 2015 May;22(5):362-9. doi: 10.1038/nsmb.3014.
            Epub 2015 Apr 20.
  PUBMED    25895059
REFERENCE   2 (bases 1 to 6632)
  AUTHORS   .
  TITLE     Direct Submission
  JOURNAL   Exported May 31, 2021 from SnapGene Server 1.1.58
            http://www.snapgene.com
FEATURES             Location/Qualifiers
     source          1..6632
                     /organism="synthetic DNA construct"
                     /mol_type="other DNA"
     primer_bind     complement(44..63)
                     /label=pRS-marker
                     /note="pRS vectors, use to sequence yeast selectable
                     marker"
     enhancer        235..614
                     /label=CMV enhancer
                     /note="human cytomegalovirus immediate early enhancer"
     promoter        615..818
                     /label=CMV promoter
                     /note="human cytomegalovirus (CMV) immediate early
                     promoter"
     primer_bind     769..789
                     /label=CMV-F
                     /note="Human CMV immediate early promoter, forward primer"
     primer_bind     863..882
                     /label=T7
                     /note="T7 promoter, forward primer"
     promoter        863..881
                     /label=T7 promoter
                     /note="promoter for bacteriophage T7 RNA polymerase"
     CDS             1187..2188
                     /codon_start=1
                     /product="tetracycline-controlled transactivator,
                     comprising a fusion of the tetracycline repressor TetR with
                     the C-terminal activation domain of herpes simplex virus
                     VP16"
                     /label=tTA
                     /note="In the Tet-Off(R) system, tTA binds to the
                     Tet-responsive element and stimulates transcription only in
                     the absence of tetracycline or doxycycline."
                     /translation="RLDKSKVINSALELLNEVGIEGLTTRKLAQKLGVEQPTLYWHVKN
                     KRALLDALAIEMLDRHHTHFCPLEGESWQDFLRNNAKSFRCALLSHRDGAKVHLGTRPT
                     EKQYETLENQLAFLCQQGFSLENALYALSAVGHFTLGCVLEDQEHQVAKEERETPTTDS
                     MPPLLRQAIELFDHQGAEPAFLFGLELIICGLEKQLKCESGSAYSRARTKNNYGSTIEG
                     LLDLPDDDAPEEAGLAAPRLSFLPAGHTRRLSTAPPTDVSLGDELHLDGEDVAMAHADA
                     LDDFDLDMLGDGDSPGPGFTPHDSAPYGALDMADFEFEQMFTDALGIDEYGG"
     primer_bind     complement(1254..1273)
                     /label=Tet-R
                     /note="Tetracycline resistance gene, reverse primer"
     primer_bind     complement(2226..2243)
                     /label=BGH-rev
                     /note="Bovine growth hormone terminator, reverse primer.
                     Also called BGH reverse"
     polyA_signal    2232..2456
                     /label=bGH poly(A) signal
                     /note="bovine growth hormone polyadenylation signal"
     rep_origin      2502..2930
                     /direction=RIGHT
                     /label=f1 ori
                     /note="f1 bacteriophage origin of replication; arrow
                     indicates direction of (+) strand synthesis"
     primer_bind     complement(2589..2608)
                     /label=F1ori-R
                     /note="F1 origin, reverse primer"
     primer_bind     2799..2820
                     /label=F1ori-F
                     /note="F1 origin, forward primer"
     primer_bind     complement(2939..2959)
                     /label=pBABE 3'
                     /note="SV40 enhancer, reverse primer for pBABE vectors"
     promoter        2944..3273
                     /label=SV40 promoter
                     /note="SV40 enhancer and early promoter"
     rep_origin      3124..3259
                     /label=SV40 ori
                     /note="SV40 origin of replication"
     primer_bind     3186..3205
                     /label=SV40pro-F
                     /note="SV40 promoter/origin, forward primer"
     CDS             3340..4134
                     /codon_start=1
                     /gene="aph(3')-II (or nptII)"
                     /product="aminoglycoside phosphotransferase from Tn5"
                     /label=NeoR/KanR
                     /note="confers resistance to neomycin, kanamycin, and G418
                     (Geneticin(R))"
                     /translation="MIEQDGLHAGSPAAWVERLFGYDWAQQTIGCSDAAVFRLSAQGRP
                     VLFVKTDLSGALNELQDEAARLSWLATTGVPCAAVLDVVTEAGRDWLLLGEVPGQDLLS
                     SHLAPAEKVSIMADAMRRLHTLDPATCPFDHQAKHRIERARTRMEAGLVDQDDLDEEHQ
                     GLAPAELFARLKARMPDGEDLVVTHGDACLPNIMVENGRFSGFIDCGRLGVADRYQDIA
                     LATRDIAEELGGEWADRFLVLYGIAAPDSQRIAFYRLLDEFF"
     primer_bind     complement(3394..3413)
                     /label=Neo-R
                     /note="Neomycin resistance gene, reverse primer"
     primer_bind     4004..4023
                     /label=Neo-F
                     /note="Neomycin resistance gene, forward primer"
     polyA_signal    4308..4429
                     /label=SV40 poly(A) signal
                     /note="SV40 polyadenylation signal"
     primer_bind     complement(4345..4364)
                     /label=SV40pA-R
                     /note="SV40 polyA, reverse primer"
     primer_bind     4399..4418
                     /label=EBV-rev
                     /note="SV40 polyA terminator, reverse primer"
     primer_bind     complement(4478..4494)
                     /label=M13 rev
                     /note="common sequencing primer, one of multiple similar
                     variants"
     primer_bind     complement(4478..4494)
                     /label=M13 Reverse
                     /note="In lacZ gene. Also called M13-rev"
     primer_bind     complement(4491..4513)
                     /label=M13/pUC Reverse
                     /note="In lacZ gene"
     protein_bind    4502..4518
                     /label=lac operator
                     /bound_moiety="lac repressor encoded by lacI"
                     /note="The lac repressor binds to the lac operator to
                     inhibit transcription in E. coli. This inhibition can be
                     relieved by adding lactose or
                     isopropyl-beta-D-thiogalactopyranoside (IPTG)."
     promoter        complement(4526..4556)
                     /label=lac promoter
                     /note="promoter for the E. coli lac operon"
     protein_bind    4571..4592
                     /label=CAP binding site
                     /bound_moiety="E. coli catabolite activator protein"
                     /note="CAP binding activates transcription in the presence
                     of cAMP."
     primer_bind     complement(4709..4726)
                     /label=L4440
                     /note="L4440 vector, forward primer"
     rep_origin      complement(4880..5465)
                     /direction=LEFT
                     /label=ori
                     /note="high-copy-number ColE1/pMB1/pBR322/pUC origin of
                     replication"
     primer_bind     complement(4960..4979)
                     /label=pBR322ori-F
                     /note="pBR322 origin, forward primer"
     CDS             complement(5636..6496)
                     /codon_start=1
                     /gene="bla"
                     /product="beta-lactamase"
                     /label=AmpR
                     /note="confers resistance to ampicillin, carbenicillin, and
                     related antibiotics"
                     /translation="MSIQHFRVALIPFFAAFCLPVFAHPETLVKVKDAEDQLGARVGYI
                     ELDLNSGKILESFRPEERFPMMSTFKVLLCGAVLSRIDAGQEQLGRRIHYSQNDLVEYS
                     PVTEKHLTDGMTVRELCSAAITMSDNTAANLLLTTIGGPKELTAFLHNMGDHVTRLDRW
                     EPELNEAIPNDERDTTMPVAMATTLRKLLTGELLTLASRQQLIDWMEADKVAGPLLRSA
                     LPAGWFIADKSGAGERGSRGIIAALGPDGKPSRIVVIYTTGSQATMDERNRQIAEIGAS
                     LIKHW"
     primer_bind     6259..6278
                     /label=Amp-R
                     /note="Ampicillin resistance gene, reverse primer"
     promoter        complement(6497..6601)
                     /gene="bla"
                     /label=AmpR promoter
ORIGIN
        1 gacggatcgg gagatctccc gatcccctat ggtgcactct cagtacaatc tgctctgatg
       61 ccgcatagtt aagccagtat ctgctccctg cttgtgtgtt ggaggtcgct gagtagtgcg
      121 cgagcaaaat ttaagctaca acaaggcaag gcttgaccga caattgcatg aagaatctgc
      181 ttagggttag gcgttttgcg ctgcttcgcg atgtacgggc cagatatacg cgttgacatt
      241 gattattgac tagttattaa tagtaatcaa ttacggggtc attagttcat agcccatata
      301 tggagttccg cgttacataa cttacggtaa atggcccgcc tggctgaccg cccaacgacc
      361 cccgcccatt gacgtcaata atgacgtatg ttcccatagt aacgccaata gggactttcc
      421 attgacgtca atgggtggag tatttacggt aaactgccca cttggcagta catcaagtgt
      481 atcatatgcc aagtacgccc cctattgacg tcaatgacgg taaatggccc gcctggcatt
      541 atgcccagta catgacctta tgggactttc ctacttggca gtacatctac gtattagtca
      601 tcgctattac catggtgatg cggttttggc agtacatcaa tgggcgtgga tagcggtttg
      661 actcacgggg atttccaagt ctccacccca ttgacgtcaa tgggagtttg ttttggcacc
      721 aaaatcaacg ggactttcca aaatgtcgta acaactccgc cccattgacg caaatgggcg
      781 gtaggcgtgt acggtgggag gtctatataa gcagagctct ctggctaact agagaaccca
      841 ctgcttactg gcttatcgaa attaatacga ctcactatag ggagacccaa gctggctagc
      901 gtttaaactt aagcttggta ccgagctcgg atccactagt ccagtgtggt ggaattctgc
      961 agatatccag cacagtggcg gccgcgccac catgaagacg atcatcgccc tgagctacat
     1021 cttctgcctg gtattcgccg actacaagga cgatgatgac gccagcatcg ataccggtgg
     1081 acgcacccca cccagcctgg gtccccaaga tgagtcctgc accaccgcca gctcctccct
     1141 ggccaaggac acttcatcga ccggtgagaa cctgtacttc cagctaagat tagataaaag
     1201 taaagtgatt aacagcgcat tagagctgct taatgaggtc ggaatcgaag gtttaacaac
     1261 ccgtaaactc gcccagaagc taggtgtaga gcagcctaca ttgtattggc atgtaaaaaa
     1321 taagcgggct ttgctcgacg ccttagccat tgagatgtta gataggcacc atactcactt
     1381 ttgcccttta gaaggggaaa gctggcaaga ttttttacgt aataacgcta aaagttttag
     1441 atgtgcttta ctaagtcatc gcgatggagc aaaagtacat ttaggtacac ggcctacaga
     1501 aaaacagtat gaaactctcg aaaatcaatt agccttttta tgccaacaag gtttttcact
     1561 agagaatgca ttatatgcac tcagcgctgt ggggcatttt actttaggtt gcgtattgga
     1621 agatcaagag catcaagtcg ctaaagaaga aagggaaaca cctactactg atagtatgcc
     1681 gccattatta cgacaagcta tcgaattatt tgatcaccaa ggtgcagagc cagccttctt
     1741 attcggcctt gaattgatca tatgcggatt agaaaaacaa cttaaatgtg aaagtgggtc
     1801 cgcgtacagc cgcgcgcgta cgaaaaacaa ttacgggtct accatcgagg gcctgctcga
     1861 tctcccggac gacgacgccc ccgaagaggc ggggctggcg gctccgcgcc tgtcctttct
     1921 ccccgcggga cacacgcgca gactgtcgac ggcccccccg accgatgtca gcctggggga
     1981 cgagctccac ttagacggcg aggacgtggc gatggcgcat gccgacgcgc tagacgattt
     2041 cgatctggac atgttggggg acggggattc cccgggtccg ggatttaccc cccacgactc
     2101 cgccccctac ggcgctctgg atatggccga cttcgagttt gagcagatgt ttaccgatgc
     2161 ccttggaatt gacgagtacg gtgggtagct cgagtctaga gggcccgttt aaacccgctg
     2221 atcagcctcg actgtgcctt ctagttgcca gccatctgtt gtttgcccct cccccgtgcc
     2281 ttccttgacc ctggaaggtg ccactcccac tgtcctttcc taataaaatg aggaaattgc
     2341 atcgcattgt ctgagtaggt gtcattctat tctggggggt ggggtggggc aggacagcaa
     2401 gggggaggat tgggaagaca atagcaggca tgctggggat gcggtgggct ctatggcttc
     2461 tgaggcggaa agaaccagct ggggctctag ggggtatccc cnnnnnnnnn nnnnnnnnnn
     2521 nnnnnnnnnn nnnnnnnnnn nnnnnnnnnn nnnnnnnnnn nnnnnnnnnn nnnnnnnnnn
     2581 nnnnnnnnnn nnnnnnnnnn nnnnnnnnnn nnnnnnnnnn nnnnncnnnn nnnnnnnnnn
     2641 nnnnnnnnnn nnnnnnnnnn nnnnnnnnnn nnnnnnnnnn nnnnnnnnnn nnnnnnnnnn
     2701 nnnnnnnnnn nnnnnnnann nnnnnnnnnn nnnnnnnnnn nnnnnnnnnn nnnnnnnnnn
     2761 nnnnnnncct ttgacgttgg agtccacgtt ctttaatagt ggactcttgt tccaaactgg
     2821 aacaacactc aaccctatct cggtctattc ttttgattta taagggattt tgccgatttc
     2881 ggcctattgg ttaaaaaatg agctgattta acaaaaattt aacgcgaatt aattctgtgg
     2941 aatgtgtgtc agttagggtg tggaaagtcc ccaggctccc cagcaggcag aagtatgcaa
     3001 agcatgcatc tcaattagtc agcaaccagg tgtggaaagt ccccaggctc cccagcaggc
     3061 agaagtatgc aaagcatgca tctcaattag tcagcaacca tagtcccgcc cctaactccg
     3121 cccatcccgc ccctaactcc gcccagttcc gcccattctc cgccccatgg ctgactaatt
     3181 ttttttattt atgcagaggc cgaggccgcc tctgcctctg agctattcca gaagtagtga
     3241 ggaggctttt ttggaggcct aggcttttgc aaaaagctcc cgggagcttg tatatccatt
     3301 ttcggatctg atcaagagac aggatgagga tcgtttcgca tgattgaaca agatggattg
     3361 cacgcaggtt ctccggccgc ttgggtggag aggctattcg gctatgactg ggcacaacag
     3421 acaatcggct gctctgatgc cgccgtgttc cggctgtcag cgcaggggcg cccggttctt
     3481 tttgtcaaga ccgacctgtc cggtgccctg aatgaactgc aggacgaggc agcgcggcta
     3541 tcgtggctgg ccacgacggg cgttccttgc gcagctgtgc tcgacgttgt cactgaagcg
     3601 ggaagggact ggctgctatt gggcgaagtg ccggggcagg atctcctgtc atctcacctt
     3661 gctcctgccg agaaagtatc catcatggct gatgcaatgc ggcggctgca tacgcttgat
     3721 ccggctacct gcccattcga ccaccaagcg aaacatcgca tcgagcgagc acgtactcgg
     3781 atggaagccg gtcttgtcga tcaggatgat ctggacgaag agcatcaggg gctcgcgcca
     3841 gccgaactgt tcgccaggct caaggcgcgc atgcccgacg gcgaggatct cgtcgtgacc
     3901 catggcgatg cctgcttgcc gaatatcatg gtggaaaatg gccgcttttc tggattcatc
     3961 gactgtggcc ggctgggtgt ggcggaccgc tatcaggaca tagcgttggc tacccgtgat
     4021 attgctgaag agcttggcgg cgaatgggct gaccgcttcc tcgtgcttta cggtatcgcc
     4081 gctcccgatt cgcagcgcat cgccttctat cgccttcttg acgagttctt ctgagcggga
     4141 ctctggggtt cgaaatgacc gaccaagcga cgcccaacct gccatcacga gatttcgatt
     4201 ccaccgccgc cttctatgaa aggttgggct tcggaatcgt tttccgggac gccggctgga
     4261 tgatcctcca gcgcggggat ctcatgctgg agttcttcgc ccaccccaac ttgtttattg
     4321 cagcttataa tggttacaaa taaagcaata gcatcacaaa tttcacaaat aaagcatttt
     4381 tttcactgca ttctagttgt ggtttgtcca aactcatcaa tgtatcttat catgtctgta
     4441 taccgtcgac ctctagctag agcttggcgt aatcatggtc atagctgttt cctgtgtgaa
     4501 attgttatcc gctcacaatt ccacacaaca tacgagccgg aagcataaag tgtaaagcct
     4561 ggggtgccta atgagtgagc taactcacat taattgcgtt gcgctcactg cccgctttcc
     4621 agtcgggaaa cctgtcgtgc cagctgcatt aatgaatcgg ccaacgcgcg gggagaggcg
     4681 gtttgcgtat tgggcgctct tccgcttcct cgctcactga ctcgctgcgc tcggtcgttc
     4741 ggctgcggcg agcggtatca gctcactcaa aggcggtaat acggttatcc acagaatcag
     4801 gggataacgc aggaaagaac atgtgagcaa aaggccagca aaaggccagg aaccgtaaaa
     4861 aggccgcgtt gctggcgttt ttccataggc tccgcccccc tgacgagcat cacaaaaatc
     4921 gacgctcaag tcagaggtgg cgaaacccga caggactata aagataccag gcgtttcccc
     4981 ctggaagctc cctcgtgcgc tctcctgttc cgaccctgcc gcttaccgga tacctgtccg
     5041 cctttctccc ttcgggaagc gtggcgcttt ctcatagctc acgctgtagg tatctcagtt
     5101 cggtgtaggt cgttcgctcc aagctgggct gtgtgcacga accccccgtt cagcccgacc
     5161 gctgcgcctt atccggtaac tatcgtcttg agtccaaccc ggtaagacac gacttatcgc
     5221 cactggcagc agccactggt aacaggatta gcagagcgag gtatgtaggc ggtgctacag
     5281 agttcttgaa gtggtggcct aactacggct acactagaag aacagtattt ggtatctgcg
     5341 ctctgctgaa gccagttacc ttcggaaaaa gagttggtag ctcttgatcc ggcaaacaaa
     5401 ccaccgctgg tagcggtttt tttgtttgca agcagcagat tacgcgcaga aaaaaaggat
     5461 ctcaagaaga tcctttgatc ttttctacgg ggtctgacgc tcagtggaac gaaaactcac
     5521 gttaagggat tttggtcatg agattatcaa aaaggatctt cacctagatc cttttaaatt
     5581 aaaaatgaag ttttaaatca atctaaagta tatatgagta aacttggtct gacagttacc
     5641 aatgcttaat cagtgaggca cctatctcag cgatctgtct atttcgttca tccatagttg
     5701 cctgactccc cgtcgtgtag ataactacga tacgggaggg cttaccatct ggccccagtg
     5761 ctgcaatgat accgcgagac ccacgctcac cggctccaga tttatcagca ataaaccagc
     5821 cagccggaag ggccgagcgc agaagtggtc ctgcaacttt atccgcctcc atccagtcta
     5881 ttaattgttg ccgggaagct agagtaagta gttcgccagt taatagtttg cgcaacgttg
     5941 ttgccattgc tacaggcatc gtggtgtcac gctcgtcgtt tggtatggct tcattcagct
     6001 ccggttccca acgatcaagg cgagttacat gatcccccat gttgtgcaaa aaagcggtta
     6061 gctccttcgg tcctccgatc gttgtcagaa gtaagttggc cgcagtgtta tcactcatgg
     6121 ttatggcagc actgcataat tctcttactg tcatgccatc cgtaagatgc ttttctgtga
     6181 ctggtgagta ctcaaccaag tcattctgag aatagtgtat gcggcgaccg agttgctctt
     6241 gcccggcgtc aatacgggat aataccgcgc cacatagcag aactttaaaa gtgctcatca
     6301 ttggaaaacg ttcttcgggg cgaaaactct caaggatctt accgctgttg agatccagtt
     6361 cgatgtaacc cactcgtgca cccaactgat cttcagcatc ttttactttc accagcgttt
     6421 ctgggtgagc aaaaacagga aggcaaaatg ccgcaaaaaa gggaataagg gcgacacgga
     6481 aatgttgaat actcatactc ttcctttttc aatattattg aagcatttat cagggttatt
     6541 gtctcatgag cggatacata tttgaatgta tttagaaaaa taaacaaata ggggttccgc
     6601 gcacatttcc ccgaaaagtg ccacctgacg tc
//
